Addgene plasmid #66337: GPR171-Tango
Purpose: Expression of G protein-coupled receptors for PRESTO-Tango: parallel receptorome expression and screening via transcriptional output, with transcriptional activation following arrestin translocation
Depositing lab: Bryan Roth. Publication: PRESTO-Tango as an open-source resource for interrogation of the druggable human GPCRome. Kroeze WK, Sassano MF, Huang XP, Lansu K, McCorvy JD, Giguere PM, Sciaky N, Roth BL. Nat Struct Mol Biol. 2015 May;22(5):362-9. doi: 10.1038/nsmb.3014. Epub 2015 Apr 20. PubMed 25895059.
Backbone
  Vector backbone: empty Tango
  Backbone size w/o insert (bp): 6632
  Vector type: Mammalian Expression
  Selectable markers: Neomycin (select with G418)
Growth in bacteria
  Bacterial resistance: Ampicillin, 100 μg/mL
  Growth temperature: 37°C
  Growth strain: DH5alpha
  Copy number: High Copy
Gene/Insert
  Gene/Insert name: GPR171
  Species: H. sapiens (human)
  Insert size (bp): 957
  Entrez Gene: GPR171 (a.k.a. H963)
  Promoter: CMV
  Tag / fusion protein: FLAG (N terminal on backbone)
  Cloning method: Restriction Enzyme; 5′ cloning site NotI (not destroyed); 3′ cloning site XhoI (unknown if destroyed)
  Sequencing primers: 5′ CMV-F; 3′ Tet-R
Terms and licenses: Academic/Nonprofit Terms; Industry Terms: Not Available to Industry
Depositor comments: Please note: Most of the PRESTO-Tango vectors do not contain the XhoI cut site downstream of the tTA sequence and instead carry an XbaI site. If you need to perform an XhoI digest we recommend sequencing with a forward primer at the C-terminus of tTA to determine which of the two sites is present. Suggested primer: 5-gagctccacttagacggcgagg-3. Original backbone was pcDNA3.1(+). These plasmids were generated as part of the Illuminating the Druggable Genome (IDG) program sponsored by the NIH Common Fund. The goal of this program is to identify, gather, and distribute information and resources for proteins that currently are not well-studied yet belong to commonly drug-targeted protein families: protein kinases, non-olfactory G-protein coupled receptors (GPCRs), and ion channels. The IDG program is designed to develop fundamental research tools for understudied proteins, elucidate their function, and disseminate the IDG-related resources and data to the greater scientific community.
How to cite: GPR171-Tango was a gift from Bryan Roth (Addgene plasmid # 66337 ; http://n2t.net/addgene:66337 ; RRID:Addgene_66337)
