[The description below was written by a language model from this plasmid's Addgene catalogue record.]
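Description:
GPR171-Tango is a mammalian expression plasmid from the PRESTO-Tango collection, built on an "empty Tango" backbone that was itself derived from pcDNA3.1(+). It is maintained in E. coli as a high-copy plasmid under ampicillin selection, and it carries a neomycin resistance marker that allows G418 selection in mammalian cells. The insert is the human GPR171 coding sequence (about 957 bp; also known as H963), placed under the CMV promoter for strong constitutive expression and cloned by restriction enzymes with NotI at the 5′ end. The backbone supplies an N-terminal FLAG tag, which is useful for checking receptor expression. The depositor notes that the 3′ site downstream of the tTA sequence is nominally XhoI but is XbaI in most vectors of this series, so which site is present in a given plasmid should be confirmed by sequencing.

The construct is designed for the Tango assay, in which GPCR activation is read out as transcription following arrestin translocation. The record confirms a tTA transcriptional activator sequence downstream of the receptor. In the general Tango design, this activator is fused to the receptor C-terminus and released on arrestin recruitment to drive a tTA-responsive reporter, but the record does not itemise the linker, cleavage site or other modules between the receptor and tTA. Because this readout does not depend on which G protein the receptor couples to, it suits parallel ligand screening across the GPCRome. GPR171 was included as part of an NIH Common Fund programme that develops tools for understudied members of druggable protein families, including non-olfactory GPCRs.
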