>Addgene plasmid #66337 | GPR171-Tango | depositor partial sequence | sequence record 113287 | empty Tango
GACGGATCGGGAGATCTCCCGATCCCCTATGGTGCACTCTCAGTACAATCTGCTCTGATGCCGCATAGTT
AAGCCAGTATCTGCTCCCTGCTTGTGTGTTGGAGGTCGCTGAGTAGTGCGCGAGCAAAATTTAAGCTACA
ACAAGGCAAGGCTTGACCGACAATTGCATGAAGAATCTGCTTAGGGTTAGGCGTTTTGCGCTGCTTCGCG
ATGTACGGGCCAGATATACGCGTTGACATTGATTATTGACTAGTTATTAATAGTAATCAATTACGGGGTC
ATTAGTTCATAGCCCATATATGGAGTTCCGCGTTACATAACTTACGGTAAATGGCCCGCCTGGCTGACCG
CCCAACGACCCCCGCCCATTGACGTCAATAATGACGTATGTTCCCATAGTAACGCCAATAGGGACTTTCC
ATTGACGTCAATGGGTGGAGTATTTACGGTAAACTGCCCACTTGGCAGTACATCAAGTGTATCATATGCC
AAGTACGCCCCCTATTGACGTCAATGACGGTAAATGGCCCGCCTGGCATTATGCCCAGTACATGACCTTA
TGGGACTTTCCTACTTGGCAGTACATCTACGTATTAGTCATCGCTATTACCATGGTGATGCGGTTTTGGC
AGTACATCAATGGGCGTGGATAGCGGTTTGACTCACGGGGATTTCCAAGTCTCCACCCCATTGACGTCAA
TGGGAGTTTGTTTTGGCACCAAAATCAACGGGACTTTCCAAAATGTCGTAACAACTCCGCCCCATTGACG
CAAATGGGCGGTAGGCGTGTACGGTGGGAGGTCTATATAAGCAGAGCTCTCTGGCTAACTAGAGAACCCA
CTGCTTACTGGCTTATCGAAATTAATACGACTCACTATAGGGAGACCCAAGCTGGCTAGCGTTTAAACTT
AAGCTTGGTACCGAGCTCGGATCCACTAGTCCAGTGTGGTGGAATTCTGCAGATATCCAGCACAGTGGCG
GCCGCGCCACCATGAAGACGATCATCGCCCTGAGCTACATCTTCTGCCTGGTATTCGCCGACTACAAGGA
CGATGATGACGCCAGCATCGATACCGGTGGACGCACCCCACCCAGCCTGGGTCCCCAAGATGAGTCCTGC
ACCACCGCCAGCTCCTCCCTGGCCAAGGACACTTCATCGACCGGTGAGAACCTGTACTTCCAGCTAAGAT
TAGATAAAAGTAAAGTGATTAACAGCGCATTAGAGCTGCTTAATGAGGTCGGAATCGAAGGTTTAACAAC
CCGTAAACTCGCCCAGAAGCTAGGTGTAGAGCAGCCTACATTGTATTGGCATGTAAAAAATAAGCGGGCT
TTGCTCGACGCCTTAGCCATTGAGATGTTAGATAGGCACCATACTCACTTTTGCCCTTTAGAAGGGGAAA
GCTGGCAAGATTTTTTACGTAATAACGCTAAAAGTTTTAGATGTGCTTTACTAAGTCATCGCGATGGAGC
AAAAGTACATTTAGGTACACGGCCTACAGAAAAACAGTATGAAACTCTCGAAAATCAATTAGCCTTTTTA
TGCCAACAAGGTTTTTCACTAGAGAATGCATTATATGCACTCAGCGCTGTGGGGCATTTTACTTTAGGTT
GCGTATTGGAAGATCAAGAGCATCAAGTCGCTAAAGAAGAAAGGGAAACACCTACTACTGATAGTATGCC
GCCATTATTACGACAAGCTATCGAATTATTTGATCACCAAGGTGCAGAGCCAGCCTTCTTATTCGGCCTT
GAATTGATCATATGCGGATTAGAAAAACAACTTAAATGTGAAAGTGGGTCCGCGTACAGCCGCGCGCGTA
CGAAAAACAATTACGGGTCTACCATCGAGGGCCTGCTCGATCTCCCGGACGACGACGCCCCCGAAGAGGC
GGGGCTGGCGGCTCCGCGCCTGTCCTTTCTCCCCGCGGGACACACGCGCAGACTGTCGACGGCCCCCCCG
ACCGATGTCAGCCTGGGGGACGAGCTCCACTTAGACGGCGAGGACGTGGCGATGGCGCATGCCGACGCGC
TAGACGATTTCGATCTGGACATGTTGGGGGACGGGGATTCCCCGGGTCCGGGATTTACCCCCCACGACTC
CGCCCCCTACGGCGCTCTGGATATGGCCGACTTCGAGTTTGAGCAGATGTTTACCGATGCCCTTGGAATT
GACGAGTACGGTGGGTAGCTCGAGTCTAGAGGGCCCGTTTAAACCCGCTGATCAGCCTCGACTGTGCCTT
CTAGTTGCCAGCCATCTGTTGTTTGCCCCTCCCCCGTGCCTTCCTTGACCCTGGAAGGTGCCACTCCCAC
TGTCCTTTCCTAATAAAATGAGGAAATTGCATCGCATTGTCTGAGTAGGTGTCATTCTATTCTGGGGGGT
GGGGTGGGGCAGGACAGCAAGGGGGAGGATTGGGAAGACAATAGCAGGCATGCTGGGGATGCGGTGGGCT
CTATGGCTTCTGAGGCGGAAAGAACCAGCTGGGGCTCTAGGGGGTATCCCC
[124 nt withheld, positions 2502-2625]
C
[91 nt withheld, positions 2627-2717]
A
[49 nt withheld, positions 2719-2767]
CCTTTGACGTTGGAGTCCACGTTCTTT
[37 nt withheld, positions 2795-2831]
ACCCTATCTCGGTCTATTCTTTTGATTTATAAGGGATTTTGCCGATTTCGGCCTATTGGTTAAAAAATGA
GCTGATTTAACAAAAATTTAACGCGAATTAATTCTGTGGAATGTGTGTCAGTTAGGGTGTGGAAAGTCCC
CAGGCTCCCCAGCAGGCAGAAGTATGCAAAGCATGCATCTCAATTAGTCAGCAACCAGGTGTGGAAAGTC
CCCAGGCTCCCCAGCAGGCAGAAGTATGCAAAGCATGCATCTCAATTAGTCAGCAACCATAGTCCCGCCC
CTAACTCCGCCCATCCCGCCCCTAACTCCGCCCAGTTCCGCCCATTCTCCGCCCCATGGCTGACTAATTT
TTTTTATTTATGCAGAGGCCGAGGCCGCCTCTGCCTCTGAGCTATTCCAGAAGTAGTGAGGAGGCTTTTT
TGGAGGCCTAGGCTTTTGCAAAAAGCTCCCGGGAGCTTGTATATCCATTTTCGGATCTGATCAAGAGACA
GGATGAGGATCGTTTCGCATGATTGAACAAGATGGATTGCACGCAGGTTCTCCGGCCGCTTGGGTGGAGA
GGCTATTCGGCTATGACTGGGCACAACAGACAATCGGCTGCTCTGATGCCGCCGTGTTCCGGCTGTCAGC
GCAGGGGCGCCCGGTTCTTTTTGTCAAGACCGACCTGTCCGGTGCCCTGAATGAACTGCAGGACGAGGCA
GCGCGGCTATCGTGGCTGGCCACGACGGGCGTTCCTTGCGCAGCTGTGCTCGACGTTGTCACTGAAGCGG
GAAGGGACTGGCTGCTATTGGGCGAAGTGCCGGGGCAGGATCTCCTGTCATCTCACCTTGCTCCTGCCGA
GAAAGTATCCATCATGGCTGATGCAATGCGGCGGCTGCATACGCTTGATCCGGCTACCTGCCCATTCGAC
CACCAAGCGAAACATCGCATCGAGCGAGCACGTACTCGGATGGAAGCCGGTCTTGTCGATCAGGATGATC
TGGACGAAGAGCATCAGGGGCTCGCGCCAGCCGAACTGTTCGCCAGGCTCAAGGCGCGCATGCCCGACGG
CGAGGATCTCGTCGTGACCCATGGCGATGCCTGCTTGCCGAATATCATGGTGGAAAATGGCCGCTTTTCT
GGATTCATCGACTGTGGCCGGCTGGGTGTGGCGGACCGCTATCAGGACATAGCGTTGGCTACCCGTGATA
TTGCTGAAGAGCTTGGCGGCGAATGGGCTGACCGCTTCCTCGTGCTTTACGGTATCGCCGCTCCCGATTC
GCAGCGCATCGCCTTCTATCGCCTTCTTGACGAGTTCTTCTGAGCGGGACTCTGGGGTTCGAAATGACCG
ACCAAGCGACGCCCAACCTGCCATCACGAGATTTCGATTCCACCGCCGCCTTCTATGAAAGGTTGGGCTT
CGGAATCGTTTTCCGGGACGCCGGCTGGATGATCCTCCAGCGCGGGGATCTCATGCTGGAGTTCTTCGCC
CACCCCAACTTGTTTATTGCAGCTTATAATGGTTACAAATAAAGCAATAGCATCACAAATTTCACAAATA
AAGCATTTTTTTCACTGCATTCTAGTTGTGGTTTGTCCAAACTCATCAATGTATCTTATCATGTCTGTAT
ACCGTCGACCTCTAGCTAGAGCTTGGCGTAATCATGGTCATAGCTGTTTCCTGTGTGAAATTGTTATCCG
CTCACAATTCCACACAACATACGAGCCGGAAGCATAAAGTGTAAAGCCTGGGGTGCCTAATGAGTGAGCT
AACTCACATTAATTGCGTTGCGCTCACTGCCCGCTTTCCAGTCGGGAAACCTGTCGTGCCAGCTGCATTA
ATGAATCGGCCAACGCGCGGGGAGAGGCGGTTTGCGTATTGGGCGCTCTTCCGCTTCCTCGCTCACTGAC
TCGCTGCGCTCGGTCGTTCGGCTGCGGCGAGCGGTATCAGCTCACTCAAAGGCGGTAATACGGTTATCCA
CAGAATCAGGGGATAACGCAGGAAAGAACATGTGAGCAAAAGGCCAGCAAAAGGCCAGGAACCGTAAAAA
GGCCGCGTTGCTGGCGTTTTTCCATAGGCTCCGCCCCCCTGACGAGCATCACAAAAATCGACGCTCAAGT
CAGAGGTGGCGAAACCCGACAGGACTATAAAGATACCAGGCGTTTCCCCCTGGAAGCTCCCTCGTGCGCT
CTCCTGTTCCGACCCTGCCGCTTACCGGATACCTGTCCGCCTTTCTCCCTTCGGGAAGCGTGGCGCTTTC
TCATAGCTCACGCTGTAGGTATCTCAGTTCGGTGTAGGTCGTTCGCTCCAAGCTGGGCTGTGTGCACGAA
CCCCCCGTTCAGCCCGACCGCTGCGCCTTATCCGGTAACTATCGTCTTGAGTCCAACCCGGTAAGACACG
ACTTATCGCCACTGGCAGCAGCCACTGGTAACAGGATTAGCAGAGCGAGGTATGTAGGCGGTGCTACAGA
GTTCTTGAAGTGGTGGCCTAACTACGGCTACACTAGAAGAACAGTATTTGGTATCTGCGCTCTGCTGAAG
CCAGTTACCTTCGGAAAAAGAGTTGGTAGCTCTTGATCCGGCAAACAAACCACCGCTGGTAGCGGTTTTT
TTGTTTGCAAGCAGCAGATTACGCGCAGAAAAAAAGGATCTCAAGAAGATCCTTTGATCTTTTCTACGGG
GTCTGACGCTCAGTGGAACGAAAACTCACGTTAAGGGATTTTGGTCATGAGATTATCAAAAAGGATCTTC
ACCTAGATCCTTTTAAATTAAAAATGAAGTTTTAAATCAATCTAAAGTATATATGAGTAAACTTGGTCTG
ACAGTTACCAATGCTTAATCAGTGAGGCACCTATCTCAGCGATCTGTCTATTTCGTTCATCCATAGTTGC
CTGACTCCCCGTCGTGTAGATAACTACGATACGGGAGGGCTTACCATCTGGCCCCAGTGCTGCAATGATA
CCGCGAGACCCACGCTCACCGGCTCCAGATTTATCAGCAATAAACCAGCCAGCCGGAAGGGCCGAGCGCA
GAAGTGGTCCTGCAACTTTATCCGCCTCCATCCAGTCTATTAATTGTTGCCGGGAAGCTAGAGTAAGTAG
TTCGCCAGTTAATAGTTTGCGCAACGTTGTTGCCATTGCTACAGGCATCGTGGTGTCACGCTCGTCGTTT
GGTATGGCTTCATTCAGCTCCGGTTCCCAACGATCAAGGCGAGTTACATGATCCCCCATGTTGTGCAAAA
AAGCGGTTAGCTCCTTCGGTCCTCCGATCGTTGTCAGAAGTAAGTTGGCCGCAGTGTTATCACTCATGGT
TATGGCAGCACTGCATAATTCTCTTACTGTCATGCCATCCGTAAGATGCTTTTCTGTGACTGGTGAGTAC
TCAACCAAGTCATTCTGAGAATAGTGTATGCGGCGACCGAGTTGCTCTTGCCCGGCGTCAATACGGGATA
ATACCGCGCCACATAGCAGAACTTTAAAAGTGCTCATCATTGGAAAACGTTCTTCGGGGCGAAAACTCTC
AAGGATCTTACCGCTGTTGAGATCCAGTTCGATGTAACCCACTCGTGCACCCAACTGATCTTCAGCATCT
TTTACTTTCACCAGCGTTTCTGGGTGAGCAAAAACAGGAAGGCAAAATGCCGCAAAAAAGGGAATAAGGG
CGACACGGAAATGTTGAATACTCATACTCTTCCTTTTTCAATATTATTGAAGCATTTATCAGGGTTATTG
TCTCATGAGCGGATACATATTTGAATGTATTTAGAAAAATAAACAAATAGGGGTTCCGCGCACATTTCCC
CGAAAAGTGCCACCTGACGTC
