>Addgene plasmid #66337 | GPR171-Tango | depositor partial sequence | sequence record 113288 | GPR171
ATGACAAACTCTTCTTTTTTCTGTCCTGTCTACAAGGATCTGGAGCCCTTCACCTACTTTTTTTACCTCG
TCTTTCTGGTGGGTATCATCGGTAGCTGCTTTGCCACTTGGGCTTTCATCCAGAAGAACACGAATCACCG
CTGCGTGTCAATCTATTTGATAAACCTTCTGACCGCGGACTTTCTTCTGACGCTGGCCCTTCCCGTCAAA
ATTGTCGTAGACTTGGGCGTTGCCCCGTGGAAGCTGAAGATCTTTCATTGCCAAGTGACAGCCTGCCTGA
TATACATTAACATGTACCTGAGCATCATATTCCTCGCTTTTGTTTCCATTGACCGCTGCCTCCAACTGAC
ACATTCTTGTAAAATCTATAGAATTCAGGAGCCAGGATTCGCCAAGATGATTTCTACAGTCGTGTGGCTG
ATGGTGCTTCTGATTATGGTCCCTAACATGATGATTCCAATTAAGGATATCAAGGAAAAGTCTAACGTTG
GCTGCATGGAGTTTAAAAAGGAATTTGGTCGCAATTGGCACCTCCTTACCAACTTCATATGTGTTGCCAT
CTTTCTGAATTTCTCCGCTATCATCCTCATCAGCAATTGTCTGGTGATCCGCCAGCTCTACAGAAATAAG
GACAACGAAAATTATCCAAATGTGAAGAAGGCGCTGATAAATATACTGTTGGTGACCACTGGATATATCA
TTTGTTTTGTGCCCTATCACATTGTGAGGATTCCATACACGCTGAGTCAGACAGAGGTAATTACCGACTG
TTCAACCCGCATCAGCTTGTTCAAGGCCAAAGAGGCTACACTCCTTCTGGCAGTCTCTAACCTGTGCTTT
GACCCAATCCTTTATTACCACCTCAGCAAGGCTTTCCGGAGCAAGGTAACCGAAACTTTCGCCAGTCCAA
AGGAGACAAAAGCGCAGAAAGAAAAGCTCCGATGTGAAAACAATGCG
