>Addgene plasmid #66337 | GPR171-Tango | addgene partial sequence | sequence record 118341 | CMV-F 5'-CGCAAATGGGCGGTAGGCGTG-3'
CTCTCTGGCTAACTAGAGAACCCACTGCTTACTGGCTTATCGAAATTAATACGACTCACTATAGGGAGAC
CCAAGCTGGCTAGCGTTTAAACTTAAGCTTGGTACCGAGCTCGGATCCACTAGTCCAGTGTGGTGGAATT
CTGCAGATATCCAGCACAGTGGCGGCCGCGCCACCATGAAGACGATCATCGCCCTGAGCTACATCTTCTG
CCTGGTATTCGCCGACTACAAGGACGATGATGACGCCAGCATCGATATGACAAACTCTTCTTTTTTCTGT
CCTGTCTACAAGGATCTGGAGCCCTTCACCTACTTTTTTTACCTCGTCTTTCTGGTGGGTATCATCGGTA
GCTGCTTTGCCACTTGGGCTTTCATCCAGAAGAACACGAATCACCGCTGCGTGTCAATCTATTTGATAAA
CCTTCTGACCGCGGACTTTCTTCTGACGCTGGCCCTTCCCGTCAAAATTGTCGTAGACTTGGGCGTTGCC
CCGTGGAAGCTGAAGATCTTTCATTGCCAAGTGACAGCCTGCCTGATATACATTAACATGTACCTGAGCA
TCATATTCCTCGCTTTTGTTTCCATTGACCGCTGCCTCCAACTGACACATTCTTGTAAAATCTATAGAAT
TCAGGAGCCAGGATTCGCCAAGATGATTTCTACAGTCGTGTGGCTGATGGTGCTTCTGATTATGGTCCCT
AACATGATGATTCCAATTAAGGATATCAAGGAAAAGTCTAACGTTGGCTGCATGGAGTTTAAAAAGGAAT
TTGGTCGCAATTGGCACCTCCTTACCAACTTCATATGTGTTGCCATCTTTCTGAATTTCTCCGCTATCAT
CCTCATCAGCAATTGTCTGGTGATCCGCCAGCTCTACAGAAATAAGGACAACGAAAATTATCCAAATGTG
AAGAAGGCGCTGATAAATATACTGTTGGTGACCACTGGATATATCATTTGTTTTGTGCCCTATCAC
