>Addgene plasmid #66337 | GPR171-Tango | addgene partial sequence | sequence record 118343 | Tet-R 5'-GGCGAGTTTACGGGTTGTTA-3'
CTCTAATGCGCTGTTAATCACTTTACTTTTATCTAATCTTAGCTGGAAGTACAGGTTCTCACCGGTCGAT
GAAGTGTCCTTGGCCAGGGAGGAGCTGGCGGTGGTGCAGGACTCATCTTGGGGACCCAGGCTGGGTGGGG
TGCGTCCACCGGTATCGATCGCATTGTTTTCACATCGGAGCTTTTCTTTCTGCGCTTTTGTCTCCTTTGG
ACTGGCGAAAGTTTCGGTTACCTTGCTCCGGAAAGCCTTGCTGAGGTGGTAATAAAGGATTGGGTCAAAG
CACAGGTTAGAGACTGCCAGAAGGAGTGTAGCCTCTTTGGCCTTGAACAAGCTGATGCGGGTTGAACAGT
CGGTAATTACCTCTGTCTGACTCAGCGTGTATGGAATCCTCACAATGTGATAGGGCACAAAACAAATGAT
ATATCCAGTGGTCACCAACAGTATATTTATCAGCGCCTTCTTCACATTTGGATAATTTTCGTTGTCCTTA
TTTCTGTAGAGCTGGCGGATCACCAGACAATTGCTGATGAGGATGATAGCGGAGAAATTCAGAAAGATGG
CAACACATATGAAGTTGGTAAGGAGGTGCCAATTGCGACCAAATTCCTTTTTAAACTCCATGCAGCCAAC
GTTAGACTTTTCCTTGATATCCTTAATTGGAATCATCATGTTAGGGACCATAATCAGAAGCACCATCAGC
CACACGACTGTAGAAATCATCTTGGCGAATCCTGGCTCCTGAATTCTATAGATTTTACAAGAATGTGTCA
GTTGGAGGCAGCGGTCAATGGAAACAAAAGCGAGGAATATGATGCTCAGGTACATGTTAATGTATATCAG
GCAGGCTGTCACTTGGCAATGAAAGATCTTCAGCTTCCACGGGGCAACGCCCAAGTCTACGACAATTTTG
ACGGGAAGGGCCAGCGTCAGAAGAAAGTCCGCGGTCAGAAGGTTTATCAAATAGATTGACACGCAGCGGT
GATTCGTGTTCTTCTGGATGAAA
